>Addgene plasmid #208373 | Lenti-TO-Δ37 PPM1H -PACT-HA | addgene full sequence | sequence record 416745 | Addgene NGS Result
GGTTTGCGTATTGGGCGCTCTTCCGCTTCCTCGCTCACTGACTCGCTGCGCTCGGTCGTTCGGCTGCGGC
GAGCGGTATCAGCTCACTCAAAGGCGGTAATACGGTTATCCACAGAATCAGGGGATAACGCAGGAAAGAA
CATGTGAGCAAAAGGCCAGCAAAAGGCCAGGAACCGTAAAAAGGCCGCGTTGCTGGCGTTTTTCCATAGG
CTCCGCCCCCCTGACGAGCATCACAAAAATCGACGCTCAAGTCAGAGGTGGCGAAACCCGACAGGACTAT
AAAGATACCAGGCGTTTCCCCCTGGAAGCTCCCTCGTGCGCTCTCCTGTTCCGACCCTGCCGCTTACCGG
ATACCTGTCCGCCTTTCTCCCTTCGGGAAGCGTGGCGCTTTCTCATAGCTCACGCTGTAGGTATCTCAGT
TCGGTGTAGGTCGTTCGCTCCAAGCTGGGCTGTGTGCACGAACCCCCCGTTCAGCCCGACCGCTGCGCCT
TATCCGGTAACTATCGTCTTGAGTCCAACCCGGTAAGACACGACTTATCGCCACTGGCAGCAGCCACTGG
TAACAGGATTAGCAGAGCGAGGTATGTAGGCGGTGCTACAGAGTTCTTGAAGTGGTGGCCTAACTACGGC
TACACTAGAAGAACAGTATTTGGTATCTGCGCTCTGCTGAAGCCAGTTACCTTCGGAAAAAGAGTTGGTA
GCTCTTGATCCGGCAAACAAACCACCGCTGGTAGCGGTGGTTTTTTTGTTTGCAAGCAGCAGATTACGCG
CAGAAAAAAAGGATCTCAAGAAGATCCTTTGATCTTTTCTACGGGGTCTGACGCTCAGTGGAACGAAAAC
TCACGTTAAGGGATTTTGGTCATGAGATTATCAAAAAGGATCTTCACCTAGATCCTTTTAAATTAAAAAT
GAAGTTTTAAATCAATCTAAAGTATATATGAGTAAACTTGGTCTGACAGTTACCAATGCTTAATCAGTGA
GGCACCTATCTCAGCGATCTGTCTATTTCGTTCATCCATAGTTGCCTGACTCCCCGTCGTGTAGATAACT
ACGATACGGGAGGGCTTACCATCTGGCCCCAGTGCTGCAATGATACCGCGAGACCCACGCTCACCGGCTC
CAGATTTATCAGCAATAAACCAGCCAGCCGGAAGGGCCGAGCGCAGAAGTGGTCCTGCAACTTTATCCGC
CTCCATCCAGTCTATTAATTGTTGCCGGGAAGCTAGAGTAAGTAGTTCGCCAGTTAATAGTTTGCGCAAC
GTTGTTGCCATTGCTACAGGCATCGTGGTGTCACGCTCGTCGTTTGGTATGGCTTCATTCAGCTCCGGTT
CCCAACGATCAAGGCGAGTTACATGATCCCCCATGTTGTGCAAAAAAGCGGTTAGCTCCTTCGGTCCTCC
GATCGTTGTCAGAAGTAAGTTGGCCGCAGTGTTATCACTCATGGTTATGGCAGCACTGCATAATTCTCTT
ACTGTCATGCCATCCGTAAGATGCTTTTCTGTGACTGGTGAGTACTCAACCAAGTCATTCTGAGAATAGT
GTATGCGGCGACCGAGTTGCTCTTGCCCGGCGTCAATACGGGATAATACCGCGCCACATAGCAGAACTTT
AAAAGTGCTCATCATTGGAAAACGTTCTTCGGGGCGAAAACTCTCAAGGATCTTACCGCTGTTGAGATCC
AGTTCGATGTAACCCACTCGTGCACCCAACTGATCTTCAGCATCTTTTACTTTCACCAGCGTTTCTGGGT
GAGCAAAAACAGGAAGGCAAAATGCCGCAAAAAAGGGAATAAGGGCGACACGGAAATGTTGAATACTCAT
ACTCTTCCTTTTTCAATATTATTGAAGCATTTATCAGGGTTATTGTCTCATGAGCGGATACATATTTGAA
TGTATTTAGAAAAATAAACAAATAGGGGTTCCGCGCACATTTCCCCGAAAAGTGCCACCTGACGTCTAAG
AAACCATTATTATCATGACATTAACCTATAAAAATAGGCGTATCACGAGGCCCTTTCGTCTCGCGCGTTT
CGGTGATGACGGTGAAAACCTCTGACACATGCAGCTCCCGGAGACGGTCACAGCTTGTCTGTAAGCGGAT
GCCGGGAGCAGACAAGCCCGTCAGGGCGCGTCAGCGGGTGTTGGCGGGTGTCGGGGCTGGCTTAACTATG
CGGCATCAGAGCAGATTGTACTGAGAGTGCACCATATGCGGTGTGAAATACCGCACAGATGCGTAAGGAG
AAAATACCGCATCAGGCGCCATTCGCCATTCAGGCTGCGCAACTGTTGGGAAGGGCGATCGGTGCGGGCC
TCTTCGCTATTACGCCAGCTGGCGAAAGGGGGATGTGCTGCAAGGCGATTAAGTTGGGTAACGCCAGGGT
TTTCCCAGTCACGACGTTGTAAAACGACGGCCAGTGCCAAGCTGACGCGTGTAGTCTTATGCAATACTCT
TGTAGTCTTGCAACATGGTAACGATGAGTTAGCAACATGCCTTACAAGGAGAGAAAAAGCACCGTGCATG
CCGATTGGTGGAAGTAAGGTGGTACGATCGTGCCTTATTAGGAAGGCAACAGACGGGTCTGACATGGATT
GGACGAACCACTGAATTGCCGCATTGCAGAGATATTGTATTTAAGTGCCTAGCTCGATACATAAACGGGT
CTCTCTGGTTAGACCAGATCTGAGCCTGGGAGCTCTCTGGCTAACTAGGGAACCCACTGCTTAAGCCTCA
ATAAAGCTTGCCTTGAGTGCTTCAAGTAGTGTGTGCCCGTCTGTTGTGTGACTCTGGTAACTAGAGATCC
CTCAGACCCTTTTAGTCAGTGTGGAAAATCTCTAGCAGTAGTAGTTCATGTCATCTTATTATTCAGTATT
TATAACTTGCAAAGAAATGAATATCAGAGAGTGAGAGGAACTTGTTTATTGCAGCTTATAATGGTTACAA
ATAAAGCAATAGCATCACAAATTTCACAAATAAAGCATTTTTTTCACTGCATTCTAGTTGTGGTTTGTCC
AAACTCATCAATGTATCTTATCATGTCTGGCTCTAGCTATCCCGCCCCTAACTCCGCCCATCCCGCCCCT
AACTCCGCCCAGTTCCGCCCATTCTCCGCCCCATGGCTGACTAATTTTTTTTATTTATGCAGAGGCCGAG
GCCGCCTCGGCCTCTGAGCTATTCCAGAAGTAGTGAGGAGGCTTTTTTGGAGGCCTAGACTTTTGCAGAG
ACCAAATTCGTAATCATGTCATAGCTGTTTCCTGTGTGAAATTGTTATCCGCTCACAATTCCACACAACA
TACGAGCCGGAAGCATAAAGTGTAAAGCCTGGGGTGCCTAATGAGTGAGCTAACTCACATTAATTGCGTT
GCGCTCACTGCCCGCTTTCCAGTCGGGAAACCTGTCGTGCCAGCTGCATTAATGAATCGGCCAACGCGCG
GGGAGAGGC
Features (pLannotate 1.2.2; 14 found; start..end, strand, type, name):
    201..789     -  rep_origin     ori: high-copy-number ColE1/pMB1/pBR322/pUC origin of replication
    960..1820    -  CDS            AmpR: β-lactamase; bla; confers resistance to ampicillin, carbenicillin, and related antibiotics
   1821..1925    -  promoter       AmpR promoter: bla
   2020..2055    +  CDS            rop (fragment): Rop protein, which maintains plasmids at low copy number; rop
   2157..2256    +  misc_feature   bom (fragment): basis of mobility region from pBR322
   2262..2416    -  CDS            lacZα (fragment): LacZα fragment of β-galactosidase; lacZ fragment
   2430..2656    +  promoter       RSV promoter: Rous sarcoma virus enhancer/promoter
   2657..2837    +  LTR            5' LTR (truncated): truncated 5' long terminal repeat (LTR) from HIV-1
   2909..3030    +  polyA_signal   SV40 poly(A) signal: SV40 polyadenylation signal
   3070..3205    +  rep_origin     SV40 ori: SV40 origin of replication
   3262..3278    -  protein_bind   lac operator: The lac repressor binds to the lac operator to inhibit transcription in E. coli. This inhibition can be relieved by adding lactose or isopropyl-β-D-thiogalactopyranoside (IPTG). lac repressor encoded by lacI
   3286..3316    -  promoter       lac promoter: promoter for the E. coli lac operon
   3331..3352    -  protein_bind   CAP binding site: CAP binding activates transcription in the presence of cAMP. E. coli catabolite activator protein
   3365..18      -  CDS            lacI (fragment) (across the origin): lac repressor; lacI; The lac repressor binds to the lac operator to inhibit transcription in E. coli. This inhibition can be relieved by adding lactose or isopropyl-β-D-thiogalactopyranoside (IPTG).
