>Addgene plasmid #208373 | Lenti-TO-Δ37 PPM1H -PACT-HA | addgene full sequence | sequence record 465056 | Addgene NGS Result
CAAAGAGGAAAGAGAGACACCCACCACCGACAGCATGCCCCCCCTGCTGAAGCAGGCCATCGAGCTGTTC
GACAGACAGGGCGCCGAGCCCGCCTTCCTGTTCGGCCTGGAACTGATCATCTGCGGCCTCGAGAAGCAGC
TGAAGTGCGAGAGCGGCGGACCCACCGACGCCCTGGACGACTTCGACCTGGACATGCTGCCCGCCGATGC
CCTGGATGATTTTGATCTGGATATGCTCCCTGCTGACGCTCTCGATGACTTCGATCTCGATATGCTGCCA
GGCGGAAGCGGAGCTACTAACTTCAGCCTGCTGAAGCAGGCTGGAGACGTGGAGGAGAACCCTGGACCTA
TGGCCAAGCCTTTGTCTCAAGAAGAATCCACCCTCATTGAAAGAGCAACGGCTACAATCAACAGCATCCC
CATCTCTGAAGACTACAGCGTCGCCAGCGCAGCTCTCTCTAGCGACGGCCGCATCTTCACTGGTGTCAAT
GTATATCATTTTACTGGGGGACCTTGTGCAGAACTCGTGGTGCTGGGCACTGCTGCTGCTGCGGCAGCTG
GCAACCTGACTTGTATCGTCGCGATCGGAAATGAGAACAGGGGCATCTTGAGCCCCTGCGGACGGTGCCG
ACAGGTGCTTCTCGATCTGCATCCTGGGATCAAAGCCATAGTGAAGGACAGTGATGGACAGCCGACGGCA
GTTGGGATTCGTGAATTGCTGCCCTCTGGTTATGTGTGGGAGGGCTAAGTCGACAATCAACCTCTGGATT
ACAAAATTTGTGAAAGATTGACTGGTATTCTTAACTATGTTGCTCCTTTTACGCTATGTGGATACGCTGC
TTTAATGCCTTTGTATCATGCTATTGCTTCCCGTATGGCTTTCATTTTCTCCTCCTTGTATAAATCCTGG
TTGCTGTCTCTTTATGAGGAGTTGTGGCCCGTTGTCAGGCAACGTGGCGTGGTGTGCACTGTGTTTGCTG
ACGCAACCCCCACTGGTTGGGGCATTGCCACCACCTGTCAGCTCCTTTCCGGGACTTTCGCTTTCCCCCT
CCCTATTGCCACGGCGGAACTCATCGCCGCCTGCCTTGCCCGCTGCTGGACAGGGGCTCGGCTGTTGGGC
ACTGACAATTCCGTGGTGTTGTCGGGGAAATCATCGTCCTTTCCTTGGCTGCTCGCCTGTGTTGCCACCT
GGATTCTGCGCGGGACGTCCTTCTGCTACGTCCCTTCGGCCCTCAATCCAGCGGACCTTCCTTCCCGCGG
CCTGCTGCCGGCTCTGCGGCCTCTTCCGCGTCTTCGCCTTCGCCCTCAGACGAGTCGGATCTCCCTTTGG
GCCGCCTCCCCGCCTGGTACCTTTAAGACCAATGACTTACAAGGCAGCTGTAGATCTTAGCCACTTTTTA
AAAGAAAAGGGGGGACTGGAAGGGCTAATTCACTCCCAACGAAGATAAGATCTGCTTTTTGCTTGTACTG
GGTCTCTCTGGTTAGACCAGATCTGAGCCTGGGAGCTCTCTGGCTAACTAGGGAACCCACTGCTTAAGCC
TCAATAAAGCTTGCCTTGAGTGCTTCAAGTAGTGTGTGCCCGTCTGTTGTGTGACTCTGGTAACTAGAGA
TCCCTCAGACCCTTTTAGTCAGTGTGGAAAATCTCTAGCAGTAGTAGTTCATGTCATCTTATTATTCAGT
ATTTATAACTTGCAAAGAAATGAATATCAGAGAGTGAGAGGAACTTGTTTATTGCAGCTTATAATGGTTA
CAAATAAAGCAATAGCATCACAAATTTCACAAATAAAGCATTTTTTTCACTGCATTCTAGTTGTGGTTTG
TCCAAACTCATCAATGTATCTTATCATGTCTGGCTCTAGCTATCCCGCCCCTAACTCCGCCCATCCCGCC
CCTAACTCCGCCCAGTTCCGCCCATTCTCCGCCCCATGGCTGACTAATTTTTTTTATTTATGCAGAGGCC
GAGGCCGCCTCGGCCTCTGAGCTATTCCAGAAGTAGTGAGGAGGCTTTTTTGGAGGCCTAGACTTTTGCA
GAGACCAAATTCGTAATCATGTCATAGCTGTTTCCTGTGTGAAATTGTTATCCGCTCACAATTCCACACA
ACATACGAGCCGGAAGCATAAAGTGTAAAGCCTGGGGTGCCTAATGAGTGAGCTAACTCACATTAATTGC
GTTGCGCTCACTGCCCGCTTTCCAGTCGGGAAACCTGTCGTGCCAGCTGCATTAATGAATCGGCCAACGC
GCGGGGAGAGGCGGTTTGCGTATTGGGCGCTCTTCCGCTTCCTCGCTCACTGACTCGCTGCGCTCGGTCG
TTCGGCTGCGGCGAGCGGTATCAGCTCACTCAAAGGCGGTAATACGGTTATCCACAGAATCAGGGGATAA
CGCAGGAAAGAACATGTGAGCAAAAGGCCAGCAAAAGGCCAGGAACCGTAAAAAGGCCGCGTTGCTGGCG
TTTTTCCATAGGCTCCGCCCCCCTGACGAGCATCACAAAAATCGACGCTCAAGTCAGAGGTGGCGAAACC
CGACAGGACTATAAAGATACCAGGCGTTTCCCCCTGGAAGCTCCCTCGTGCGCTCTCCTGTTCCGACCCT
GCCGCTTACCGGATACCTGTCCGCCTTTCTCCCTTCGGGAAGCGTGGCGCTTTCTCATAGCTCACGCTGT
AGGTATCTCAGTTCGGTGTAGGTCGTTCGCTCCAAGCTGGGCTGTGTGCACGAACCCCCCGTTCAGCCCA
ACCGCTGCGCCTTATCCGGTAACTATCGTCTTGAGTCCAACCCGGTAAGACACGACTTATCGCCACTGGC
AGCAGCCACTGGTAACAGGATTAGCAGAGCGAGGTATGTAGGCGGTGCTACAGAGTTCTTGAAGTGGTGG
CCTAACTACGGCTACACTAGAAGAACAGTATTTGGTATCTGCGCTCTGCTGAAGCCAGTTACCTTCGGAA
AAAGAGTTGGTAGCTCTTGATCCGGCAAACAAACCACCGCTGGTAGCGGTGGTTTTTTTGTTTGCAAGCA
GCAGATTACGCGCAGAAAAAAAGGATCTCAAGAAGATCCTTTGATCTTTTCTACGGGGTCTGACGCTCAG
TGGAACGAAAACTCACGTTAAGGGATTTTGGTCATGAGATTATCAAAAAGGATCTTCACCTAGATCCTTT
TAAATTAAAAATGAAGTTTTAAATCAATCTAAAGTATATATGAGTAAACTTGGTCTGACAGTTACCAATG
CTTAATCAGTGAGGCACCTATCTCAGCGATCTGTCTATTTCGTTCATCCATAGTTGCCTGACTCCCCGTC
GTGTAGATAACTACGATACGGGAGGGCTTACCATCTGGCCCCAGTGCTGCAATGATACCGCGAGACCCAC
GCTCACCGGCTCCAGATTTATCAGCAATAAACCAGCCAGCCGGAAGGGCCGAGCGCAGAAGTGGTCCTGC
AACTTTATCCGCCTCCATCCAGTCTATTAATTGTTGCCGGGAAGCTAGAGTAAGTAGTTCGCCAGTTAAT
AGTTTGCGCAACGTTGTTGCCATTGCTACAGGCATCGTGGTGTCACGCTCGTCGTTTGGTATGGCTTCAT
TCAGCTCCGGTTCCCAACGATCAAGGCGAGTTACATGATCCCCCATGTTGTGCAAAAAAGCGGTTAGCTC
CTTCGGTCCTCCGATCGTTGTCAGAAGTAAGTTGGCCGCAGTGTTATCACTCATGGTTATGGCAGCACTG
CATAATTCTCTTACTGTCATGCCATCCGTAAGATGCTTTTCTGTGACTGGTGAGTACTCAACCAAGTCAT
TCTGAGAATAGTGTATGCGGCGACCGAGTTGCTCTTGCCCGGCGTCAATACGGGATAATACCGCGCCACA
TAGCAGAACTTTAAAAGTGCTCATCATTGGAAAACGTTCTTCGGGGCGAAAACTCTCAAGGATCTTACCG
CTGTTGAGATCCAGTTCGATGTAACCCACTCGTGCACCCAACTGATCTTCAGCATCTTTTACTTTCACCA
GCGTTTCTGGGTGAGCAAAAACAGGAAGGCAAAATGCCGCAAAAAAGGGAATAAGGGCGACACGGAAATG
TTGAATACTCATACTCTTCCTTTTTCAATATTATTGAAGCATTTATCAGGGTTATTGTCTCATGAGCGGA
TACATATTTGAATGTATTTAGAAAAATAAACAAATAGGGGTTCCGCGCACATTTCCCCGAAAAGTGCCAC
CTGACGTCTAAGAAACCATTATTATCATGACATTAACCTATAAAAATAGGCGTATCACGAGGCCCTTTCG
TCTCGCGCGTTTCGGTGATGACGGTGAAAACCTCTGACACATGCAGCTCCCGGAGACGGTCACAGCTTGT
CTGTAAGCGGATGCCGGGAGCAGACAAGCCCGTCAGGGCGCGTCAGCGGGTGTTGGCGGGTGTCGGGGCT
GGCTTAACTATGCGGCATCAGAGCAGATTGTACTGAGAGTGCACCATATGCGGTGTGAAATACCGCACAG
ATGCGTAAGGAGAAAATACCGCATCAGGCGCCATTCGCCATTCAGGCTGCGCAACTGTTGGGAAGGGCGA
TCGGTGCGGGCCTCTTCGCTATTACGCCAGCTGGCGAAAGGGGGATGTGCTGCAAGGCGATTAAGTTGGG
TAACGCCAGGGTTTTCCCAGTCACGACGTTGTAAAACGACGGCCAGTGCCAAGCTGACGCGTGTAGTCTT
ATGCAATACTCTTGTAGTCTTGCAACATGGTAACGATGAGTTAGCAACATGCCTTACAAGGAGAGAAAAA
GCACCGTGCATGCCGATTGGTGGAAGTAAGGTGGTACGATCGTGCCTTATTAGGAAGGCAACAGACGGGT
CTGACATGGATTGGACGAACCACTGAATTGCCGCATTGCAGAGATATTGTATTTAAGTGCCTAGCTCGAT
ACATAAACGGGTCTCTCTGGTTAGACCAGATCTGAGCCTGGGAGCTCTCTGGCTAACTAGGGAACCCACT
GCTTAAGCCTCAATAAAGCTTGCCTTGAGTGCTTCAAGTAGTGTGTGCCCGTCTGTTGTGTGACTCTGGT
AACTAGAGATCCCTCAGACCCTTTTAGTCAGTGTGGAAAATCTCTAGCAGTGGCGCCCGAACAGGGACTT
GAAAGCGAAAGGGAAACCAGAGGAGCTCTCTCGACGCAGGACTCGGCTTGCTGAAGCGCGCACGGCAAGA
GGCGAGGGGCGGCGACTGGTGAGTACGCCAAAAATTTTGACTAGCGGAGGCTAGAAGGAGAGAGATGGGT
GCGAGAGCGTCAGTATTAAGCGGGGGAGAATTAGATCGCGATGGGAAAAAATTCGGTTAAGGCCAGGGGG
AAAGAAAAAATATAAATTAAAACATATAGTATGGGCAAGCAGGGAGCTAGAACGATTCGCAGTTAATCCT
GGCCTGTTAGAAACATCAGAAGGCTGTAGACAAATACTGGGACAGCTACAACCATCCCTTCAGACAGGAT
CAGAAGAACTTAGATCATTATATAATACAGTAGCAACCCTCTATTGTGTGCATCAAAGGATAGAGATAAA
AGACACCAAGGAAGCTTTAGACAAGATAGAGGAAGAGCAAAACAAAAGTAAGACCACCGCACAGCAAGCG
GCCACTGATCTTCAGACCTGGAGGAGGAGATATGAGGGACAATTGGAGAAGTGAATTATATAAATATAAA
GTAGTAAAAATTGAACCATTAGGAGTAGCACCCACCAAGGCAAAGAGAAGAGTGGTGCAGAGAGAAAAAA
GAGCAGTGGGAATAGGAGCTTTGTTCCTTGGGTTCTTGGGAGCAGCAGGAAGCACTATGGGCGCAGCGTC
AATGACGCTGACGGTACAGGCCAGACAATTATTGTCTGGTATAGTGCAGCAGCAGAACAATTTGCTGAGG
GCTATTGAGGCGCAACAGCATCTGTTGCAACTCACAGTCTGGGGCATCAAGCAGCTCCAGGCAAGAATCC
TGGCTGTGGAAAGATACCTAAAGGATCAACAGCTCCTGGGGATTTGGGGTTGCTCTGGAAAACTCATTTG
CACCACTGCTGTGCCTTGGAATGCTAGTTGGAGTAATAAATCTCTGGAACAGATTTGGAATCACACGACC
TGGATGGAGTGGGACAGAGAAATTAACAATTACACAAGCTTAATACACTCCTTAATTGAAGAATCGCAAA
ACCAGCAAGAAAAGAATGAACAAGAATTATTGGAATTAGATAAATGGGCAAGTTTGTGGAATTGGTTTAA
CATAACAAATTGGCTGTGGTATATAAAATTATTCATAATGATAGTAGGAGGCTTGGTAGGTTTAAGAATA
GTTTTTGCTGTACTTTCTATAGTGAATAGAGTTAGGCAGGGATATTCACCATTATCGTTTCAGACCCACC
TCCCAACCCCGAGGGGACCCGACAGGCCCGAAGGAATAGAAGAAGAAGGTGGAGAGAGAGACAGAGACAG
ATCCATTCGATTAGTGAACGGATCTCGACGGTATCGGTTAACTTTTAAAAGAAAAGGGGGGATTGGGGGG
TACAGTGCAGGGGAAAGAATAGTAGACATAATAGCAACAGACATACAAACTAAAGAATTACAAAAACAAA
TTACAAAATTCAAAATTTTATCGATACTAGTTCCACCCCACAGTGGTTTACTCCCTATCAGTGATAGAGA
ACGTATGAAGAGTTTACTCCCTATCAGTGATAGAGAACGTATGCAGACTTTACTCCCTATCAGTGATAGA
GAACGTATAAGGAGTTTACTCCCTATCAGTGATAGAGAACGTATGACCAGTTTACTCCCTATCAGTGATA
GAGAACGTATCTACAGTTTACTCCCTATCAGTGATAGAGAACGTATATCCAGTTTACTCCCTATCAGTGA
TAGAGAACGTATAAGCTTTAGGCGTGTACGGTGGGCGCCTATAAAAGCAGAGCTCGTTTAGTGAACCGTC
AGATCGCCTGGAGCAATTCCACAACACTTTTGTCTTATACCAACTTTCCGTACCACTTCCTACCCTCGTA
AATCTAGAATGCGTTTCCCCTACGGGCGGCCAGAGTTCCTGGGGCTGTCTCAGGACGAGGTGGAGTGCAG
CGCCGACCACATCGCCCGCCCCATCCTCATCCTCAAGGAGACTCGGCGGCTGCCCTGGGCCACTGGCTAC
GCAGAGGTTATCAATGCCGGGAAGAGCACACACAATGAAGACCAAGCCAGCTGTGAGGTGCTCACTGTGA
AGAAGAAGGCAGGGGCCGTGACCTCAACCCCAAACAGGAACTCATCCAAGAGACGGTCCTCCCTTCCCAA
TGGGGAAGGGCTGCAGCTGAAGGAGAACTCGGAATCCGAGGGTGTTTCCTGCCACTATTGGTCGCTGTTT
GACGGGCACGCGGGGTCCGGGGCCGCGGTGGTGGCGTCACGCCTGCTGCAGCACCACATCACGGAGCAGC
TGCAGGACATCGTGGACATCCTGAAGAACTCCGCCGTCCTGCCCCCTACCTGCCTGGGGGAGGAGCCTGA
GAACACGCCCGCCAACAGCCGGACTCTGACCCGGGCAGCCTCCCTGCGCGGAGGGGTGGGGGCCCCGGGC
TCCCCCAGCACGCCCCCCACACGCTTCTTTACCGAGAAGAAGATTCCCCATGAGTGCCTGGTCATCGGAG
CGCTTGAAAGTGCATTCAAGGAAATGGACCTACAGATAGAACGAGAGAGGAGTTCATATAATATATCTGG
TGGCTGCACGGCCCTCATTGTGATTTGCCTTTTGGGGAAGCTGTATGTTGCAAATGCTGGGGATAGCAGG
GCCATAATCATCAGAAATGGAGAAATTATCCCCATGTCTTCAGAATTTACCCCCGAGACGGAGCGCCAGC
GACTTCAGTACCTGGCATTCATGCAGCCTCACTTGCTGGGAAATGAGTTCACACATTTGGAGTTTCCAAG
GAGAGTACAGAGAAAGGAGCTTGGAAAGAAGATGCTCTACAGGGACTTTAATATGACAGGCTGGGCATAC
AAAACCATTGAGGATGAGGACTTGAAGTTCCCCCTTATATATGGAGAAGGCAAGAAGGCCCGGGTAATGG
CAACTATTGGAGTGACCAGGGGACTTGGGGACCATGACCTGAAGGTGCATGACTCCAACATCTACATTAA
ACCATTCCTGTCTTCAGCTCCAGAGGTAAGAATCTACGATCTTTCAAAATATGATCATGGATCAGATGAT
GTGCTGATCTTGGCCACTGATGGACTCTGGGACGTTTTATCAAATGAAGAAGTAGCAGAAGCAATCACTC
AGTTTCTTCCTAACTGTGATCCAGATGATCCTCACAGGTACACACTGGCAGCTCAGGACCTGGTGATGCG
TGCCCGGGGTGTGCTGAAGGACAGAGGATGGCGGATATCTAATGACCGACTGGGCTCAGGAGACGACATT
TCTGTATATGTCATTCCTTTAATACATGGAAACAAGCTGTCAGCCGCCGCCGACCCCGGCCGGCTTCCAC
CAGCTGCCAGCGAGGAAGCACACACCAGCAATGTCAAGATGGAAAAATTGTACCTGCATTACTTGAGAGC
AGAGAGCTTTAGAAAAGCTCTGATTTATCAAAAGAAGTATCTTTTGCTGTTGATTGGTGGATTCCAGGAT
TCTGAACAAGAAACACTCTCCATGATTGCCCATTTGGGGGTATTTCCTTCCAAAGCAGAACGGAAAATCA
CATCTCGTCCTTTCACCAGGTTCCGCACGGCCGTCAGGGTGGTCATTGCAATATTAAGATTACGTTTTTT
GGTTAAGAAATGGCAAGAAGTAGATCGGAAAGGAGCTCTGGCACAAGGCAAAGCCCCTCGCCCAGGGCCC
CGAGCACGACAGCCGCAGTCTCCACCCAGAACCAGAGAGTCCCCCCCAACCCGGGATGTACCCTCTGGCC
ACACCAGGGACCCTGCCAGAGGCCGCAGACTGGCAGCAGCAGCCTCCCCACACAGTGGGGGAAGAGCCAC
TCCATCCCCAAATTCAAGATTAGAAAGATCCCTGACTGCTTCTCAAGATCCAGAACATTCCTTGACAGAG
TATATTCACCATTTAGAAGTGATCCAGCAAAGATTGGGAGGGGTACTACCAGATTCTACTTCAAAGAAAT
CCTGCCACCCGATGATTAAACAGTGTGCTAGCTACCCTTACGACGTGCCAGACTACGCCTAAGGCCGCAA
GGATCTGCGATCGCTCCGGTGCCCGTCAGTGGGCAGAGCGCACATCGCCCACAGTCCCCGAGAAGTTGGG
GGGAGGGGTCGGCAATTGAACGGGTGCCTAGAGAAGGTGGCGCGGGGTAAACTGGGAAAGTGATGTCGTG
TACTGGCTCCGCCTTTTTCCCGAGGGTGGGGGAGAACCGTATATAAGTGCAGTAGTCGCCGTGAACGTTC
TTTTTCGCAACGGGTTTGCCGCCAGAACACAGCTGAAGCTTCGAGGGGCTCGCATCTCTCCTTCACGCGC
CCGCCGCCCTACCTGAGGCCGCCATCCACGCCGGTTGAGTCGCGTTCTGCCGCCTCCCGCCTGTGGTGCC
TCCTGAACTGCGTCCGCCGTCTAGGTAAGTTTAAAGCTCAGGTCGAGACCGGGCCTTTGTCCGGCGCTCC
CTTGGAGCCTACCTAGACTCAGCCGGCTCTCCACGCTTTGCCTGACCCTGCTTGCTCAACTCTACGTCTT
TGTTTCGTTTTCTGTTCTGCGCCGTTACAGATCCAAGCTGTGACCGGCGCCTACGCCACCATGAGCCGGC
TGGACAAGAGCAAAGTGATCAACAGCGCCCTGGAACTGCTGAACGGCGTGGGCATCGAGGGCCTGACCAC
CCGGAAGCTGGCCCAGAAACTGGGCGTGGAACAGCCCACCCTGTACTGGCACGTGAAGAACAAGCGGGCC
CTGCTGGACGCCCTGCCCATCGAGATGCTGGACCGGCACCACACCCACAGCTGCCCTCTGGAAGGCGAGA
GCTGGCAGGACTTCCTGCGGAACAACGCCAAGAGCTACAGATGCGCCCTGCTGAGCCACCGGGACGGCGC
CAAAGTGCACCTGGGCACCAGACCCACCGAGAAGCAGTACGAGACACTGGAAAACCAGCTGGCCTTCCTG
TGCCAGCAGGGCTTCAGCCTGGAAAACGCCCTGTACGCCCTGAGCGCCGTGGGCCACTTCACCCTGGGCT
GCGTGCTGGAAGAACAGGAACACCAGGTCGC
Features (pLannotate 1.2.2; 29 found; start..end, strand, type, name):
    350..748     +  CDS            BSD: blasticidin S deaminase; Aspergillus terreus BSD; confers resistance to blasticidin
    755..1343    +  misc_feature   WPRE: woodchuck hepatitis virus posttranscriptional regulatory element
   1338..1445    +  CDS            nef (fragment): NEF_SIVS4 - Experimental evidence at protein level: Swiss-Prot protein existence level 1. Interferes with TCR signaling from the cell membrane. Interacts with CD247/TCRZ (TCR zeta chain) and exert potent down- regulation of cell surface TCR/CD3 complexes. From Simian immunodeficiency virus (isolate F236/smH4) (SIV-sm) (Simian immunodeficiency virus sooty mangabey monkey).
   1470..1650    +  LTR            5' LTR (truncated): truncated 5' long terminal repeat (LTR) from HIV-1
   1722..1843    +  polyA_signal   SV40 poly(A) signal: SV40 polyadenylation signal
   1883..2018    +  rep_origin     SV40 ori: SV40 origin of replication
   2075..2091    -  protein_bind   lac operator: The lac repressor binds to the lac operator to inhibit transcription in E. coli. This inhibition can be relieved by adding lactose or isopropyl-β-D-thiogalactopyranoside (IPTG). lac repressor encoded by lacI
   2099..2129    -  promoter       lac promoter: promoter for the E. coli lac operon
   2144..2165    -  protein_bind   CAP binding site: CAP binding activates transcription in the presence of cAMP. E. coli catabolite activator protein
   2178..2270    -  CDS            lacI (fragment): lac repressor; lacI; The lac repressor binds to the lac operator to inhibit transcription in E. coli. This inhibition can be relieved by adding lactose or isopropyl-β-D-thiogalactopyranoside (IPTG).
   2453..3041    -  rep_origin     ori: high-copy-number ColE1/pMB1/pBR322/pUC origin of replication
   3212..4072    -  CDS            AmpR: β-lactamase; bla; confers resistance to ampicillin, carbenicillin, and related antibiotics
   4073..4177    -  promoter       AmpR promoter: bla
   4272..4307    +  CDS            rop (fragment): Rop protein, which maintains plasmids at low copy number; rop
   4409..4508    +  misc_feature   bom (fragment): basis of mobility region from pBR322
   4514..4668    -  CDS            lacZα (fragment): LacZα fragment of β-galactosidase; lacZ fragment
   4682..4908    +  promoter       RSV promoter: Rous sarcoma virus enhancer/promoter
   4909..5089    +  LTR            5' LTR (truncated): truncated 5' long terminal repeat (LTR) from HIV-1
   5136..5261    +  misc_feature   HIV-1 Ψ: packaging signal of human immunodeficiency virus type 1
   5245..5583    +  CDS            HIV-1 gag (fragment): gag protein from human immunodeficiency virus 1; gag
   5754..5987    +  misc_feature   RRE: The Rev response element (RRE) of HIV-1 allows for Rev-dependent mRNA export from the nucleus to the cytoplasm.
   6364..6464    +  CDS            Rev (fragment): human immunodeficiency virus 1 (HIV-1) Rev protein; rev; enhances nuclear export of unspliced and incompletely spliced viral mRNAs
   6483..6599    +  misc_feature   cPPT/CTS: central polypurine tract and central termination sequence of HIV-1
   6626..7002    +  promoter       TRE3G promoter: 3rd-generation Tet-responsive promoter that can be activated by binding of Tet-On® 3G
   7009..8442    +  CDS            PPM1H (fragment): PPM1H_HUMAN - Also known as ARHCL1, KIAA1157, URCC2. Experimental evidence at protein level: Swiss-Prot protein existence level 1. Dephosphorylates CDKN1B at 'Thr-187', thus removing a signal for proteasomal degradation. From Homo sapiens (Human).
   8452..9123    +  CDS            PCNT (fragment): PCNT_HUMAN - Also known as KIAA0402, PCNT2. Experimental evidence at protein level: Swiss-Prot protein existence level 1. Integral component of the filamentous matrix of the centrosome involved in the initial establishment of organized microtubule arrays in both mitosis and meiosis. Plays a role, together with DISC1, in the microtubule network formation. Is an integral component of the pericentriolar material (PCM). May play an important role in preventing premature centrosome splitting during interphase by inhibiting NEK2 kinase activity at the centrosome. From Homo sapiens (Human).
   9201..9412    +  promoter       EF-1α core promoter: core promoter for human elongation factor EF-1α
   9425..9693    +  LTR            5' LTR (truncated): truncated 5' long terminal repeat (LTR) from human T-cell leukemia virus (HTLV) type 1
   9721..157     +  CDS            tetR (across the origin): TETR2_ECOLX - Experimental evidence at protein level: Swiss-Prot protein existence level 1. TetR is the repressor of the tetracycline resistance element; its N-terminal region forms a helix-turn-helix structure and binds DNA. Binding of tetracycline to TetR reduces the repressor affinity for the tetracycline resistance gene (tetA) promoter operator sites. From Escherichia coli.
