[The description below was written by a language model from this plasmid's Addgene catalogue record and pLannotate feature annotations shown in this document.]
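Description:
Lenti-TO-Δ37 PPM1H -PACT-HA is a third-generation-style, HIV-1-based lentiviral transfer plasmid for tetracycline-regulated expression of a modified human PPM1H phosphatase in mammalian cells. It is propagated in E. coli through a high-copy ColE1/pUC origin with ampicillin selection. The viral genome is transcribed from an RSV promoter fused to a truncated 5' LTR and carries the Ψ packaging signal, RRE for Rev-dependent export, cPPT/CTS, a WPRE and a truncated 3' LTR followed by an SV40 polyadenylation signal and SV40 origin.

Within the provirus, a TRE3G Tet-responsive promoter drives the payload: PPM1H carrying the Δ37 mutation (the name and the fragment annotation suggest an N-terminal truncation, though the record does not define it), fused in frame to a fragment of human pericentrin. This fragment corresponds to the PACT domain in the construct name, a centrosome-targeting sequence. The catalogue entry states that a C-terminal HA epitope tag follows, although it is not annotated in the feature table. Downstream, a second cassette uses the EF-1α core promoter with an HTLV-1 LTR segment to express a tetR-derived coding sequence, presumably the Tet regulator that acts on TRE3G, followed by blasticidin S deaminase for selecting transduced cells. How these two reading frames are linked is not annotated. The design therefore appears to be an all-in-one inducible system. It fits the associated work on how PPM1H localization influences LRRK2-dependent Rab GTPase phosphorylation and ciliogenesis.

Two sequencing records are attached. The 10,181 nt record matches the described construct, whereas the 3,439 nt record contains only backbone elements with a single LTR and no payload, consistent with a product of recombination between the LTRs.
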