Addgene plasmid #208373: Lenti-TO-Δ37 PPM1H -PACT-HA
Purpose: Lentiviral expression of human Δ37-PPM1H with C-terminal HA tag
Depositing lab: Suzanne Pfeffer. Depositing organization: Stanford University. Publication: Localization of PPM1H phosphatase tunes Parkinson's disease-linked LRRK2 kinase-mediated Rab GTPase phosphorylation and ciliogenesis. Yeshaw WM, Adhikari A, Chiang CY, Dhekne HS, Wawro PS, Pfeffer SR. Proc Natl Acad Sci U S A. 2023 Oct 31;120(44):e2315171120. doi: 10.1073/pnas.2315171120. Epub 2023 Oct 27. PubMed 37889931.
Backbone
  Vector backbone: Lenti-TO
  Vector type: Mammalian Expression, Lentiviral
Growth in bacteria
  Bacterial resistance: Ampicillin, 100 μg/mL
  Growth temperature: 37°C
  Growth strain: NEB Stable
  Copy number: High Copy
Gene/Insert
  Gene/Insert name: delta37 PPM1H -PACT-HA
  Species: H. sapiens (human)
  Mutation: delta37
  Entrez Gene: PPM1H (a.k.a. ARHCL1, NERPP-2C, URCC2)
  Cloning method: Restriction Enzyme; 5′ cloning site Unknown (unknown if destroyed); 3′ cloning site Unknown (unknown if destroyed)
Terms and licenses: Academic/Nonprofit Terms; Industry Terms: Not Available to Industry
How to cite: Lenti-TO-Δ37 PPM1H -PACT-HA was a gift from Suzanne Pfeffer (Addgene plasmid # 208373 ; http://n2t.net/addgene:208373 ; RRID:Addgene_208373)
